>Addgene plasmid #111828 | VinculinTS-I997A | depositor full sequence | sequence record 210152 | VinculinTS-I997A sequence 10118 bps
GACGGATCGGGAGATCTCCCGATCCCCTATGGTGCACTCTCAGTACAATCTGCTCTGATGCCGCATAGTT
AAGCCAGTATCTGCTCCCTGCTTGTGTGTTGGAGGTCGCTGAGTAGTGCGCGAGCAAAATTTAAGCTACA
ACAAGGCAAGGCTTGACCGACAATTGCATGAAGAATCTGCTTAGGGTTAGGCGTTTTGCGCTGCTTCGCG
ATGTACGGGCCAGATATACGCGTTGACATTGATTATTGACTAGTTATTAATAGTAATCAATTACGGGGTC
ATTAGTTCATAGCCCATATATGGAGTTCCGCGTTACATAACTTACGGTAAATGGCCCGCCTGGCTGACCG
CCCAACGACCCCCGCCCATTGACGTCAATAATGACGTATGTTCCCATAGTAACGCCAATAGGGACTTTCC
ATTGACGTCAATGGGTGGAGTATTTACGGTAAACTGCCCACTTGGCAGTACATCAAGTGTATCATATGCC
AAGTACGCCCCCTATTGACGTCAATGACGGTAAATGGCCCGCCTGGCATTATGCCCAGTACATGACCTTA
TGGGACTTTCCTACTTGGCAGTACATCTACGTATTAGTCATCGCTATTACCATGGTGATGCGGTTTTGGC
AGTACATCAATGGGCGTGGATAGCGGTTTGACTCACGGGGATTTCCAAGTCTCCACCCCATTGACGTCAA
TGGGAGTTTGTTTTGGCACCAAAATCAACGGGACTTTCCAAAATGTCGTAACAACTCCGCCCCATTGACG
CAAATGGGCGGTAGGCGTGTACGGTGGGAGGTCTATATAAGCAGAGCTCTCTGGCTAACTAGAGAACCCA
CTGCTTACTGGCTTATCGAAATTAATACGACTCACTATAGGGAGACCCAAGCTGGCTAGCGTTTAAACTT
AAGCTTGCCATGCCCGTCTTCCACACGCGCACCATCGAGAGCATCTTGGAGCCCGTGGCTCAGCAGATCT
CCCACCTGGTCATCATGCACGAGGAGGGGGAGGTAGACGGCAAGGCCATCCCGGACCTCACCGCCCCCGT
GTCGGCCGTGCAGGCCGCTGTCAGCAACCTGGTGCGGGTTGGAAAAGAAACTGTGCAGACAACAGAAGAC
CAGATCTTGAAAAGGGATATGCCACCAGCATTCATCAAAGTAGAGAATGCCTGCACCAAGCTCGTTCGAG
CAGCCCAGATGCTGCAAGCAGATCCTTATTCAGTACCAGCTCGTGACTACCTAATTGATGGATCAAGAGG
CATCCTTTCTGGAACATCAGACTTACTTCTGACATTTGATGAAGCGGAGGTCCGTAAAATCATCCGTGTC
TGCAAAGGAATATTGGAATATCTGACTGTGGCAGAAGTAGTAGAGACTATGGAGGATTTGGTGACATATA
CAAAGAATCTAGGGCCAGGAATGACAAAGATGGCGAAAATGATCGATGAGAGACAACAGGAATTAACTCA
TCAGGAACATAGGGTTATGCTGGTGAACTCCATGAATACTGTGAAGGAGCTATTGCCTGTACTTATTTCA
GCTATGAAGATCTTTGTAACCACAAAAAACACTAAAAGCCAGGGAATAGAAGAGGCCTTGAAAAATCGCA
ATTTCACAGTAGAGAAAATGAGTGCTGAGATAAATGAAATAATCCGTGTATTACAACTCACTTCCTGGGA
TGAAGATGCCTGGGCCAGCAAGGACACTGAAGCCATGAAAAGAGCTTTAGCCCTAATAGATTCAAAGATG
AACCAGGCAAAAGGCTGGCTGAGAGATCCAAACGCACCTCCAGGGGATGCTGGTGAGCAAGCAATAAGGC
AGATCCTTGATGAAGCTGGAAAAGCAGGAGAATTGTGTGCAGGCAAAGAACGCAGGGAGATTCTGGGAAC
ATGCAAAACTTTGGGCCAAATGACTGATCAACTTGCTGATCTCCGAGCTAGAGGACAGGGTGCTACACCG
ATGGCAATGCAGAAGGCACAGCAGGTGTCACAAGGCCTGGATTTGCTCACTGCAAAAGTGGAGAATGCAG
CCCGGAAATTGGAGGCCATGACAAACTCTAAGCAGGCTATTGCAAAGAAGATTGATGCTGCTCAGAACTG
GCTTGCGGATCCCAACGGCGGAAGTGAAGGAGAAGAACACATTCGAGGAATTATGTCTGAAGCAAGGAAA
GTTGCAGAATTGTGTGAGGAGCCTAAAGAAAGAGATGATATCCTTCGCTCCTTGGGGGAAATCTCTGCTC
TGACAGCTAAGCTGTCAGATCTGCGACGACATGGGAAAGGCGACTCTCCTGAGGCCCGTGCATTGGCCAA
GCAAATAGCTACATCACTTCAGAACTTACAGTCCAAAACAAACAGAGCTGTAGCAAATACTAGGCCAGTT
AAAGCTGCTGTCCATTTGGAGGGCAAGATTGAGCAAGCCCAGAGGTGGATAGATAATCCTACAGTTGATG
ATCGGGGAGTAGGCCAGGCAGCAATTCGGGGTTTGGTTGCAGAAGGTCGTCGTCTAGCCAATGTCATGAT
GGGACCTTATCGTCAGGACCTGCTTGCCAAATGTGACCGTGTAGACCAGCTGGCTGCTCAGCTTGCTGAC
CTTGCAGCAAGAGGGGAAGGAGAGTCTCCTCAGGCTAGGGCAATTGCTGCTCAGCTTCAGGACTCCCTGA
AGGATCTCAAAGCACGGATGCAAGAAGCAATGACCCAGGAGGTGTCTGATGTTTTCAGTGACACTACAAC
CCCTATTAAGTTGTTAGCAGTAGCAGCCACTGCTCCTTCTGATACTCCCAATAGAGAAGAGGTGTTTGAA
GAAAGAGCAGCAAATTTTGAAAACCATGCTGCTAGACTGGGAGCAACAGCAGAAAAAGCAGCTGCAGTTG
GAACTGCTAATAAAACTACTGTGGAAGGCATTCAGGCAACAGTCAAATCTGCAAGGGAGCTTACACCACA
GGTAGTATCGGCTGCTCGAATCCTCCTGAGAAATCCTGGAAATCAAGCTGCTTATGAGCATTTTGAGACA
ATGAAAAACCAATGGATTGATAATGTAGAAAAGATGACAGGGCTGGTGGATGAGGCCATCGATACCAAGT
CTCTGTTGGATGCATCAGAAGAGGCTATTAAGAAGGATCTTGATAAATGTAAAGTTGCAATGGCCAATAT
GCAACCTCAGATGCTGGTAGCTGGAGCCACCAGCATTGCTAGACGAGCGAACCGCATCCTGCTTGTGGCA
AAACGGGAGGTTGAAAATTCAGAAGACCCTAAATTCAGGGAGGCTGTTAAAGCAGCTTCTGATGAGCTGA
GCAAAACCATATCACCGATGGTAATGGATGCTAAAGCTGTAGCAGGAAATATCTCTGATCCTGGTTTGCA
GAAGAGTTTCTTGGATTCTGGATACAGGATTCTGGGAGCTGTGGCCAAAGTCAGAGAAGCCTTTCAGCCT
CAGGAGCCAGACTTTCCCCCTCCTCCTCCTGACCTAGAGCATCTCCATCTGACTGATGAGCTTGCTCCTC
CAAAACCACCACTTCCAGAAGGTGAGGTTCCCCCACCCAGACCACCACCCCCTGAAGAAAAAGATGAGGT
CGAGATGGTGAGCAAGGGCGAGGAGACCACAATGGGCGTAATCAAGCCCGACATGAAGATCAAGCTGAAG
ATGGAGGGCAACGTGAATGGCCACGCCTTCGTGATCGAGGGCGAGGGCGAGGGCAAGCCCTACGACGGCA
CCAACACCATCAACCTGGAGGTGAAGGAGGGAGCCCCCCTGCCCTTCTCCTACGACATTCTGACCACCGC
GTTCGCCTACGGCAACAGGGCCTTCACCAAGTACCCCGACGACATCCCCAACTACTTCAAGCAGTCCTTC
CCCGAGGGCTACTCTTGGGAGCGCACCATGACCTTCGAGGACAAGGGCATCGTGAAGGTGAAGTCCGACA
TCTCCATGGAGGAGGACTCCTTCATCTACGAGATACACCTCAAGGGCGAGAACTTCCCCCCCAACGGCCC
CGTGATGCAGAAGAAGACCACCGGCTGGGACGCCTCCACCGAGAGGATGTACGTGCGCGACGGCGTGCTG
AAGGGCGACGTCAAGCACAAGCTGCTGCTGGAGGGCGGCGGCCACCACCGCGTTGACTTCAAGACCATCT
ACAGGGCCAAGAAGGCGGTGAAGCTGCCCGACTATCACTTTGTGGACCACCGCATCGAGATCCTGAACCA
CGACAAGGACTACAACAAGGTGACCGTTTACGAGAGCGCCGTGGCCCGCAACTCCACCGACGGCATGGAC
GAGCTGTACAAGGGGCCAGGTGGTGCAGGGCCAGGTGGTGCAGGGCCAGGTGGTGCAGGGCCAGGTGGTG
CAGGGCCCGGTGGTGCAGGTCCAGGTGGTGCAGGTCCAGGTGGTGCAGGTCCAGGTGGTGCTATGGTGAG
CAAGGGCGAGGAGCTGTTCACCGGGGTGGTGCCCATCCTGGTCGAGCTGGACGGCGACGTAAACGGCCAC
AAGTTCAGCGTGTCCGGCGAGGGCGAGGGCGATGCCACCTACGGCAAGCTGACCCTGAAGCTGATCTGCA
CCACCGGCAAGCTGCCCGTGCCCTGGCCCACCCTCGTGACCACCCTGGGCTACGGCCTGCAGTGCTTCGC
CCGCTACCCCGACCACATGAAGCAGCACGACTTCTTCAAGTCCGCCATGCCCGAAGGCTACGTCCAGGAG
CGCACCATCTTCTTCAAGGACGACGGCAACTACAAGACCCGCGCCGAGGTGAAGTTCGAGGGCGACACCC
TGGTGAACCGCATCGAGCTGAAGGGCATCGACTTCAAGGAGGACGGCAACATCCTGGGGCACAAGCTGGA
GTACAACTACAACAGCCACAACGTCTATATCACCGCCGACAAGCAGAAGAACGGCATCAAGGCCAACTTC
AAGATCCGCCACAACATCGAGGACGGCGGCGTGCAGCTCGCCGACCACTACCAGCAGAACACCCCCATCG
GCGACGGCCCCGTGCTGCTGCCCGACAACCACTACCTGAGCTACCAGTCCAAACTGAGCAAAGACCCCAA
CGAGAAGCGCGATCACATGGTCCTGCTGGAGTTCGTGACCGCCGCCGGGATCACTCTCGGCATGGACGAG
CTGTACAAGGCGGCCGCGGAGTTCCCAGAGCAGAAAGCAGGAGAAGCTATTAATCAGCCCATGATGATGG
CTGCTAGGCAGTTGCATGACGAGGCTCGGAAATGGTCTAGCAAGGGTAACGACATCATTGCTGCTGCTAA
ACGAATGGCGCTGCTCATGGCTGAGATGTCACGCCTGGTGCGAGGAGGCAGCGGAAACAAGCGTGCCCTC
ATCCAGTGTGCAAAAGATATTGCTAAGGCATCGGATGAAGTCACTCGATTGGCCAAAGAGGTGGCCAAGC
AATGTACTGATAAACGCATTAGAACAAACCTCTTACAGGTCTGTGAGCGAATCCCAACCATCAGCACGCA
GCTCAAAGCTCTTTCCACAGTGAAAGCTACCATGCTGGGCAGGACTAACATCAGCGATGAAGAATCAGAA
CAGGCAACTGAGATGTTGGTTCATAACGCCCAGAACCTCATGCAGTCTGTGAAGGAAACTGTGAGAGAAG
CTGAAGCAGCATCCATTAAGATAAGAACAGATGCCGGATTCACTCTGCGCTGGGTCAGAAAGACCCCATG
GTATCAGTAATCTAGAGGGCCCGTTTAAACCCGCTGATCAGCCTCGACTGTGCCTTCTAGTTGCCAGCCA
TCTGTTGTTTGCCCCTCCCCCGTGCCTTCCTTGACCCTGGAAGGTGCCACTCCCACTGTCCTTTCCTAAT
AAAATGAGGAAATTGCATCGCATTGTCTGAGTAGGTGTCATTCTATTCTGGGGGGTGGGGTGGGGCAGGA
CAGCAAGGGGGAGGATTGGGAAGACAATAGCAGGCATGCTGGGGATGCGGTGGGCTCTATGGCTTCTGAG
GCGGAAAGAACCAGCTGGGGCTCTAGGGGGTATCCCC
[124 nt withheld, positions 5988-6111]
C
[91 nt withheld, positions 6113-6203]
A
[49 nt withheld, positions 6205-6253]
CCTTTGACGTTGGAGTCCACGTTCTTT
[37 nt withheld, positions 6281-6317]
ACCCTATCTCGGTCTATTCTTTTGATTTATAAGGGATTTTGCCGATTTCGGCCTATTGGTTAAAAAATGA
GCTGATTTAACAAAAATTTAACGCGAATTAATTCTGTGGAATGTGTGTCAGTTAGGGTGTGGAAAGTCCC
CAGGCTCCCCAGCAGGCAGAAGTATGCAAAGCATGCATCTCAATTAGTCAGCAACCAGGTGTGGAAAGTC
CCCAGGCTCCCCAGCAGGCAGAAGTATGCAAAGCATGCATCTCAATTAGTCAGCAACCATAGTCCCGCCC
CTAACTCCGCCCATCCCGCCCCTAACTCCGCCCAGTTCCGCCCATTCTCCGCCCCATGGCTGACTAATTT
TTTTTATTTATGCAGAGGCCGAGGCCGCCTCTGCCTCTGAGCTATTCCAGAAGTAGTGAGGAGGCTTTTT
TGGAGGCCTAGGCTTTTGCAAAAAGCTCCCGGGAGCTTGTATATCCATTTTCGGATCTGATCAAGAGACA
GGATGAGGATCGTTTCGCATGATTGAACAAGATGGATTGCACGCAGGTTCTCCGGCCGCTTGGGTGGAGA
GGCTATTCGGCTATGACTGGGCACAACAGACAATCGGCTGCTCTGATGCCGCCGTGTTCCGGCTGTCAGC
GCAGGGGCGCCCGGTTCTTTTTGTCAAGACCGACCTGTCCGGTGCCCTGAATGAACTGCAGGACGAGGCA
GCGCGGCTATCGTGGCTGGCCACGACGGGCGTTCCTTGCGCAGCTGTGCTCGACGTTGTCACTGAAGCGG
GAAGGGACTGGCTGCTATTGGGCGAAGTGCCGGGGCAGGATCTCCTGTCATCTCACCTTGCTCCTGCCGA
GAAAGTATCCATCATGGCTGATGCAATGCGGCGGCTGCATACGCTTGATCCGGCTACCTGCCCATTCGAC
CACCAAGCGAAACATCGCATCGAGCGAGCACGTACTCGGATGGAAGCCGGTCTTGTCGATCAGGATGATC
TGGACGAAGAGCATCAGGGGCTCGCGCCAGCCGAACTGTTCGCCAGGCTCAAGGCGCGCATGCCCGACGG
CGAGGATCTCGTCGTGACCCATGGCGATGCCTGCTTGCCGAATATCATGGTGGAAAATGGCCGCTTTTCT
GGATTCATCGACTGTGGCCGGCTGGGTGTGGCGGACCGCTATCAGGACATAGCGTTGGCTACCCGTGATA
TTGCTGAAGAGCTTGGCGGCGAATGGGCTGACCGCTTCCTCGTGCTTTACGGTATCGCCGCTCCCGATTC
GCAGCGCATCGCCTTCTATCGCCTTCTTGACGAGTTCTTCTGAGCGGGACTCTGGGGTTCGAAATGACCG
ACCAAGCGACGCCCAACCTGCCATCACGAGATTTCGATTCCACCGCCGCCTTCTATGAAAGGTTGGGCTT
CGGAATCGTTTTCCGGGACGCCGGCTGGATGATCCTCCAGCGCGGGGATCTCATGCTGGAGTTCTTCGCC
CACCCCAACTTGTTTATTGCAGCTTATAATGGTTACAAATAAAGCAATAGCATCACAAATTTCACAAATA
AAGCATTTTTTTCACTGCATTCTAGTTGTGGTTTGTCCAAACTCATCAATGTATCTTATCATGTCTGTAT
ACCGTCGACCTCTAGCTAGAGCTTGGCGTAATCATGGTCATAGCTGTTTCCTGTGTGAAATTGTTATCCG
CTCACAATTCCACACAACATACGAGCCGGAAGCATAAAGTGTAAAGCCTGGGGTGCCTAATGAGTGAGCT
AACTCACATTAATTGCGTTGCGCTCACTGCCCGCTTTCCAGTCGGGAAACCTGTCGTGCCAGCTGCATTA
ATGAATCGGCCAACGCGCGGGGAGAGGCGGTTTGCGTATTGGGCGCTCTTCCGCTTCCTCGCTCACTGAC
TCGCTGCGCTCGGTCGTTCGGCTGCGGCGAGCGGTATCAGCTCACTCAAAGGCGGTAATACGGTTATCCA
CAGAATCAGGGGATAACGCAGGAAAGAACATGTGAGCAAAAGGCCAGCAAAAGGCCAGGAACCGTAAAAA
GGCCGCGTTGCTGGCGTTTTTCCATAGGCTCCGCCCCCCTGACGAGCATCACAAAAATCGACGCTCAAGT
CAGAGGTGGCGAAACCCGACAGGACTATAAAGATACCAGGCGTTTCCCCCTGGAAGCTCCCTCGTGCGCT
CTCCTGTTCCGACCCTGCCGCTTACCGGATACCTGTCCGCCTTTCTCCCTTCGGGAAGCGTGGCGCTTTC
TCATAGCTCACGCTGTAGGTATCTCAGTTCGGTGTAGGTCGTTCGCTCCAAGCTGGGCTGTGTGCACGAA
CCCCCCGTTCAGCCCGACCGCTGCGCCTTATCCGGTAACTATCGTCTTGAGTCCAACCCGGTAAGACACG
ACTTATCGCCACTGGCAGCAGCCACTGGTAACAGGATTAGCAGAGCGAGGTATGTAGGCGGTGCTACAGA
GTTCTTGAAGTGGTGGCCTAACTACGGCTACACTAGAAGAACAGTATTTGGTATCTGCGCTCTGCTGAAG
CCAGTTACCTTCGGAAAAAGAGTTGGTAGCTCTTGATCCGGCAAACAAACCACCGCTGGTAGCGGTTTTT
TTGTTTGCAAGCAGCAGATTACGCGCAGAAAAAAAGGATCTCAAGAAGATCCTTTGATCTTTTCTACGGG
GTCTGACGCTCAGTGGAACGAAAACTCACGTTAAGGGATTTTGGTCATGAGATTATCAAAAAGGATCTTC
ACCTAGATCCTTTTAAATTAAAAATGAAGTTTTAAATCAATCTAAAGTATATATGAGTAAACTTGGTCTG
ACAGTTACCAATGCTTAATCAGTGAGGCACCTATCTCAGCGATCTGTCTATTTCGTTCATCCATAGTTGC
CTGACTCCCCGTCGTGTAGATAACTACGATACGGGAGGGCTTACCATCTGGCCCCAGTGCTGCAATGATA
CCGCGAGACCCACGCTCACCGGCTCCAGATTTATCAGCAATAAACCAGCCAGCCGGAAGGGCCGAGCGCA
GAAGTGGTCCTGCAACTTTATCCGCCTCCATCCAGTCTATTAATTGTTGCCGGGAAGCTAGAGTAAGTAG
TTCGCCAGTTAATAGTTTGCGCAACGTTGTTGCCATTGCTACAGGCATCGTGGTGTCACGCTCGTCGTTT
GGTATGGCTTCATTCAGCTCCGGTTCCCAACGATCAAGGCGAGTTACATGATCCCCCATGTTGTGCAAAA
AAGCGGTTAGCTCCTTCGGTCCTCCGATCGTTGTCAGAAGTAAGTTGGCCGCAGTGTTATCACTCATGGT
TATGGCAGCACTGCATAATTCTCTTACTGTCATGCCATCCGTAAGATGCTTTTCTGTGACTGGTGAGTAC
TCAACCAAGTCATTCTGAGAATAGTGTATGCGGCGACCGAGTTGCTCTTGCCCGGCGTCAATACGGGATA
ATACCGCGCCACATAGCAGAACTTTAAAAGTGCTCATCATTGGAAAACGTTCTTCGGGGCGAAAACTCTC
AAGGATCTTACCGCTGTTGAGATCCAGTTCGATGTAACCCACTCGTGCACCCAACTGATCTTCAGCATCT
TTTACTTTCACCAGCGTTTCTGGGTGAGCAAAAACAGGAAGGCAAAATGCCGCAAAAAAGGGAATAAGGG
CGACACGGAAATGTTGAATACTCATACTCTTCCTTTTTCAATATTATTGAAGCATTTATCAGGGTTATTG
TCTCATGAGCGGATACATATTTGAATGTATTTAGAAAAATAAACAAATAGGGGTTCCGCGCACATTTCCC
CGAAAAGTGCCACCTGACGTC
Features (pLannotate 1.2.2; 23 found; start..end, strand, type, name):
     28..80      -  misc_feature   bom (fragment): basis of mobility region from pBR322
    235..614     +  enhancer       CMV enhancer: human cytomegalovirus immediate early enhancer
    615..818     +  promoter       CMV promoter: human cytomegalovirus (CMV) immediate early promoter
    814..847     +  LTR            5' LTR (truncated) (fragment): truncated 5' long terminal repeat (LTR) from HIV-1
    863..881     +  promoter       T7 promoter: promoter for bacteriophage T7 RNA polymerase
   1193..1209    -  promoter       gapdh promoter (fragment): glyceraldehyde-3-phosphate dehydrogenase promoter from Eggerthella lenta
   3575..4282    +  CDS            mTFP1: mTFP1 is a basic (constitutively fluorescent) cyan fluorescent protein published in 2006, derived from Clavularia sp.. It has low acid sensitivity.
   4403..5119    +  CDS            mVenus: mVenus is a basic (constitutively fluorescent) yellow fluorescent protein published in 2006, derived from Aequorea victoria. It is reported to be a rapidly-maturing monomer with moderate acid sensitivity.
   5135..5677    +  CDS            vcl (fragment): VINC_XENLA - Experimental evidence at transcript level: Swiss-Prot protein existence level 2. Involved in cell adhesion. May be involved in the attachment of the actin-based microfilaments to the plasma membrane. From Xenopus laevis (African clawed frog).
   5718..5942    +  polyA_signal   bGH poly(A) signal: bovine growth hormone polyadenylation signal
   5946..5967    +  promoter       SV40 promoter (fragment): SV40 enhancer and early promoter
   5988..6416    +  rep_origin     f1 ori (sequence partly withheld): f1 bacteriophage origin of replication; arrow indicates direction of (+) strand synthesis
   6430..6759    +  promoter       SV40 promoter: SV40 enhancer and early promoter
   6826..7617    +  CDS            neo: KKA2_KLEPN - Also known as kan, nptII. Experimental evidence at protein level: Swiss-Prot protein existence level 1. Resistance to kanamycin, neomycin, paromomycin, ribostamycin, butirosin and gentamicin B. From Klebsiella pneumoniae.
   7641..7799    +  CDS            ble (fragment): BLE_KLEPN - Experimental evidence at protein level: Swiss-Prot protein existence level 1. Binding protein with a strong affinity to the bleomycin family of antibiotics. Binds to CL990; an antimitotic-antibiotic compound. From Klebsiella pneumoniae.
   7794..7915    +  polyA_signal   SV40 poly(A) signal: SV40 polyadenylation signal
   7988..8004    -  protein_bind   lac operator: The lac repressor binds to the lac operator to inhibit transcription in E. coli. This inhibition can be relieved by adding lactose or isopropyl-β-D-thiogalactopyranoside (IPTG). lac repressor encoded by lacI
   8012..8042    -  promoter       lac promoter: promoter for the E. coli lac operon
   8057..8078    -  protein_bind   CAP binding site: CAP binding activates transcription in the presence of cAMP. E. coli catabolite activator protein
   8091..8183    -  CDS            lacI (fragment): lac repressor; lacI; The lac repressor binds to the lac operator to inhibit transcription in E. coli. This inhibition can be relieved by adding lactose or isopropyl-β-D-thiogalactopyranoside (IPTG).
   8366..8951    -  rep_origin     ori: high-copy-number ColE1/pMB1/pBR322/pUC origin of replication
   9122..9982    -  CDS            AmpR: β-lactamase; bla; confers resistance to ampicillin, carbenicillin, and related antibiotics
   9983..10087   -  promoter       AmpR promoter: bla
