>Addgene plasmid #111828 | VinculinTS-I997A | addgene full sequence | sequence record 222593 | Addgene NGS Result
GACGGATCGGGAGATCTCCCGATCCCCTATGGTGCACTCTCAGTACAATCTGCTCTGATGCCGCATAGTT
AAGCCAGTATCTGCTCCCTGCTTGTGTGTTGGAGGTCGCTGAGTAGTGCGCGAGCAAAATTTAAGCTACA
ACAAGGCAAGGCTTGACCGACAATTGCATGAAGAATCTGCTTAGGGTTAGGCGTTTTGCGCTGCTTCGCG
ATGTACGGGCCAGATATACGCGTTGACATTGATTATTGACTAGTTATTAATAGTAATCAATTACGGGGTC
ATTAGTTCATAGCCCATATATGGAGTTCCGCGTTACATAACTTACGGTAAATGGCCCGCCTGGCTGACCG
CCCAACGACCCCCGCCCATTGACGTCAATAATGACGTATGTTCCCATAGTAACGCCAATAGGGACTTTCC
ATTGACGTCAATGGGTGGAGTATTTACGGTAAACTGCCCACTTGGCAGTACATCAAGTGTATCATATGCC
AAGTACGCCCCCTATTGACGTCAATGACGGTAAATGGCCCGCCTGGCATTATGCCCAGTACATGACCTTA
TGGGACTTTCCTACTTGGCAGTACATCTACGTATTAGTCATCGCTATTACCATGGTGATGCGGTTTTGGC
AGTACATCAATGGGCGTGGATAGCGGTTTGACTCACGGGGATTTCCAAGTCTCCACCCCATTGACGTCAA
TGGGAGTTTGTTTTGGCACCAAAATCAACGGGACTTTCCAAAATGTCGTAACAACTCCGCCCCATTGACG
CAAATGGGCGGTAGGCGTGTACGGTGGGAGGTCTATATAAGCAGAGCTCTCTGGCTAACTAGAGAACCCA
CTGCTTACTGGCTTATCGAAATTAATACGACTCACTATAGGGAGACCCAAGCTGGCTAGCGTTTAAACTT
AAGCTTGCCATGCCCGTCTTCCACACGCGCACCATCGAGAGCATCTTGGAGCCCGTGGCTCAGCAGATCT
CCCACCTGGTCATCATGCACGAGGAGGGGGAGGTAGACGGCAAGGCCATCCCGGACCTCACCGCCCCCGT
GTCGGCCGTGCAGGCCGCTGTCAGCAACCTGGTGCGGGTTGGAAAAGAAACTGTGCAGACAACAGAAGAC
CAGATCTTGAAAAGGGATATGCCACCAGCATTCATCAAAGTAGAGAATGCCTGCACCAAGCTCGTTCGAG
CAGCCCAGATGCTGCAAGCAGATCCTTATTCAGTACCAGCTCGTGACTACCTAATTGATGGATCAAGAGG
CATCCTTTCTGGAACATCAGACTTACTTCTGACATTTGATGAAGCGGAGGTCCGTAAAATCATCCGTGTC
TGCAAAGGAATATTGGAATATCTGACTGTGGCAGAAGTAGTAGAGACTATGGAGGATTTGGTGACATATA
CAAAGAATCTAGGGCCAGGAATGACAAAGATGGCGAAAATGATCGATGAGAGACAACAGGAATTAACTCA
TCAGGAACATAGGGTTATGCTGGTGAACTCCATGAATACTGTGAAGGAGCTATTGCCTGTACTTATTTCA
GCTATGAAGATCTTTGTAACCACAAAAAACACTAAAAGCCAGGGAATAGAAGAGGCCTTGAAAAATCGCA
ATTTCACAGTAGAGAAAATGAGTGCTGAGATAAATGAAATAATCCGTGTATTACAACTCACTTCCTGGGA
TGAAGATGCCTGGGCCAGCAAGGACACTGAAGCCATGAAAAGAGCTTTAGCCCTAATAGATTCAAAGATG
AACCAGGCAAAAGGCTGGCTGAGAGATCCAAACGCACCTCCAGGGGATGCTGGTGAGCAAGCAATAAGGC
AGATCCTTGATGAAGCTGGAAAAGCAGGAGAATTGTGTGCAGGCAAAGAACGCAGGGAGATTCTGGGAAC
ATGCAAAACTTTGGGCCAAATGACTGATCAACTTGCTGATCTCCGAGCTAGAGGACAGGGTGCTACACCG
ATGGCAATGCAGAAGGCACAGCAGGTGTCACAAGGCCTGGATTTGCTCACTGCAAAAGTGGAGAATGCAG
CCCGGAAATTGGAGGCCATGACAAACTCTAAGCAGGCTATTGCAAAGAAGATTGATGCTGCTCAGAACTG
GCTTGCGGATCCCAACGGCGGAAGTGAAGGAGAAGAACACATTCGAGGAATTATGTCTGAAGCAAGGAAA
GTTGCAGAATTGTGTGAGGAGCCTAAAGAAAGAGATGATATCCTTCGCTCCTTGGGGGAAATCTCTGCTC
TGACAGCTAAGCTGTCAGATCTGCGACGACATGGGAAAGGCGACTCTCCTGAGGCCCGTGCATTGGCCAA
GCAAATAGCTACATCACTTCAGAACTTACAGTCCAAAACAAACAGAGCTGTAGCAAATACTAGGCCAGTT
AAAGCTGCTGTCCATTTGGAGGGCAAGATTGAGCAAGCCCAGAGGTGGATAGATAATCCTACAGTTGATG
ATCGGGGAGTAGGCCAGGCAGCAATTCGGGGTTTGGTTGCAGAAGGTCGTCGTCTAGCCAATGTCATGAT
GGGACCTTATCGTCAGGACCTGCTTGCCAAATGTGACCGTGTAGACCAGCTGGCTGCTCAGCTTGCTGAC
CTTGCAGCAAGAGGGGAAGGAGAGTCTCCTCAGGCTAGGGCAATTGCTGCTCAGCTTCAGGACTCCCTGA
AGGATCTCAAAGCACGGATGCAAGAAGCAATGACCCAGGAGGTGTCTGATGTTTTCAGTGACACTACAAC
CCCTATTAAGTTGTTAGCAGTAGCAGCCACTGCTCCTTCTGATACTCCCAATAGAGAAGAGGTGTTTGAA
GAAAGAGCAGCAAATTTTGAAAACCATGCTGCTAGACTGGGAGCAACAGCAGAAAAAGCAGCTGCAGTTG
GAACTGCTAATAAAACTACTGTGGAAGGCATTCAGGCAACAGTCAAATCTGCAAGGGAGCTTACACCACA
GGTAGTATCGGCTGCTCGAATCCTCCTGAGAAATCCTGGAAATCAAGCTGCTTATGAGCATTTTGAGACA
ATGAAAAACCAATGGATTGATAATGTAGAAAAGATGACAGGGCTGGTGGATGAGGCCATCGATACCAAGT
CTCTGTTGGATGCATCAGAAGAGGCTATTAAGAAGGATCTTGATAAATGTAAAGTTGCAATGGCCAATAT
GCAACCTCAGATGCTGGTAGCTGGAGCCACCAGCATTGCTAGACGAGCGAACCGCATCCTGCTTGTGGCA
AAACGGGAGGTTGAAAATTCAGAAGACCCTAAATTCAGGGAGGCTGTTAAAGCAGCTTCTGATGAGCTGA
GCAAAACCATATCACCGATGGTAATGGATGCTAAAGCTGTAGCAGGAAATATCTCTGATCCTGGTTTGCA
GAAGAGTTTCTTGGATTCTGGATACAGGATTCTGGGAGCTGTGGCCAAAGTCAGAGAAGCCTTTCAGCCT
CAGGAGCCAGACTTTCCCCCTCCTCCTCCTGACCTAGAGCATCTCCATCTGACTGATGAGCTTGCTCCTC
CAAAACCACCACTTCCAGAAGGTGAGGTTCCCCCACCCAGACCACCACCCCCTGAAGAAAAAGATGAGGT
CGAGATGGTGAGCAAGGGCGAGGAGACCACAATGGGCGTAATCAAGCCCGACATGAAGATCAAGCTGAAG
ATGGAGGGCAACGTGAATGGCCACGCCTTCGTGATCGAGGGCGAGGGCGAGGGCAAGCCCTACGACGGCA
CCAACACCATCAACCTGGAGGTGAAGGAGGGAGCCCCCCTGCCCTTCTCCTACGACATTCTGACCACCGC
GTTCGCCTACGGCAACAGGGCCTTCACCAAGTACCCCGACGACATCCCCAACTACTTCAAGCAGTCCTTC
CCCGAGGGCTACTCTTGGGAGCGCACCATGACCTTCGAGGACAAGGGCATCGTGAAGGTGAAGTCCGACA
TCTCCATGGAGGAGGACTCCTTCATCTACGAGATACACCTCAAGGGCGAGAACTTCCCCCCCAACGGCCC
CGTGATGCAGAAGAAGACCACCGGCTGGGACGCCTCCACCGAGAGGATGTACGTGCGCGACGGCGTGCTG
AAGGGCGACGTCAAGCACAAGCTGCTGCTGGAGGGCGGCGGCCACCACCGCGTTGACTTCAAGACCATCT
ACAGGGCCAAGAAGGCGGTGAAGCTGCCCGACTATCACTTTGTGGACCACCGCATCGAGATCCTGAACCA
CGACAAGGACTACAACAAGGTGACCGTTTACGAGAGCGCCGTGGCCCGCAACTCCACCGACGGCATGGAC
GAGCTGTACAAGGGGCCAGGTGGTGCAGGGCCAGGTGGTGCAGGGCCAGGTGGTGCAGGGCCAGGTGGTG
CAGGGCCCGGTGGTGCAGGTCCAGGTGGTGCAGGTCCAGGTGGTGCAGGTCCAGGTGGTGCTATGGTGAG
CAAGGGCGAGGAGCTGTTCACCGGGGTGGTGCCCATCCTGGTCGAGCTGGACGGCGACGTAAACGGCCAC
AAGTTCAGCGTGTCCGGCGAGGGCGAGGGCGATGCCACCTACGGCAAGCTGACCCTGAAGCTGATCTGCA
CCACCGGCAAGCTGCCCGTGCCCTGGCCCACCCTCGTGACCACCCTGGGCTACGGCCTGCAGTGCTTCGC
CCGCTACCCCGACCACATGAAGCAGCACGACTTCTTCAAGTCCGCCATGCCCGAAGGCTACGTCCAGGAG
CGCACCATCTTCTTCAAGGACGACGGCAACTACAAGACCCGCGCCGAGGTGAAGTTCGAGGGCGACACCC
TGGTGAACCGCATCGAGCTGAAGGGCATCGACTTCAAGGAGGACGGCAACATCCTGGGGCACAAGCTGGA
GTACAACTACAACAGCCACAACGTCTATATCACCGCCGACAAGCAGAAGAACGGCATCAAGGCCAACTTC
AAGATCCGCCACAACATCGAGGACGGCGGCGTGCAGCTCGCCGACCACTACCAGCAGAACACCCCCATCG
GCGACGGCCCCGTGCTGCTGCCCGACAACCACTACCTGAGCTACCAGTCCAAACTGAGCAAAGACCCCAA
CGAGAAGCGCGATCACATGGTCCTGCTGGAGTTCGTGACCGCCGCCGGGATCACTCTCGGCATGGACGAG
CTGTACAAGGCGGCCGCGGAGTTCCCAGAGCAGAAAGCAGGAGAAGCTATTAATCAGCCCATGATGATGG
CTGCTAGGCAGTTGCATGACGAGGCTCGGAAATGGTCTAGCAAGGGTAACGACATCATTGCTGCTGCTAA
ACGAATGGCGCTGCTCATGGCTGAGATGTCACGCCTGGTGCGAGGAGGCAGCGGAAACAAGCGTGCCCTC
ATCCAGTGTGCAAAAGATATTGCTAAGGCATCGGATGAAGTCACTCGATTGGCCAAAGAGGTGGCCAAGC
AATGTACTGATAAACGCATTAGAACAAACCTCTTACAGGTCTGTGAGCGAATCCCAACCATCAGCACGCA
GCTCAAAGCTCTTTCCACAGTGAAAGCTACCATGCTGGGCAGGACTAACATCAGCGATGAAGAATCAGAA
CAGGCAACTGAGATGTTGGTTCATAACGCCCAGAACCTCATGCAGTCTGTGAAGGAAACTGTGAGAGAAG
CTGAAGCAGCATCCATTAAGATAAGAACAGATGCCGGATTCACTCTGCGCTGGGTCAGAAAGACCCCATG
GTATCAGTAATCTAGAGGGCCCGTTTAAACCCGCTGATCAGCCTCGACTGTGCCTTCTAGTTGCCAGCCA
TCTGTTGTTTGCCCCTCCCCCGTGCCTTCCTTGACCCTGGAAGGTGCCACTCCCACTGTCCTTTCCTAAT
AAAATGAGGAAATTGCATCGCATTGTCTGAGTAGGTGTCATTCTATTCTGGGGGGTGGGGTGGGGCAGGA
CAGCAAGGGGGAGGATTGGGAAGACAATAGCAGGCATGCTGGGGATGCGGTGGGCTCTATGGCTTCTGAG
GCGGAAAGAACCAGCTGGGGCTCTAGGGGGTATCCCC
[124 nt withheld, positions 5988-6111]
C
[91 nt withheld, positions 6113-6203]
A
[49 nt withheld, positions 6205-6253]
CCTTTGACGTTGGAGTCCACGTTCTTT
[37 nt withheld, positions 6281-6317]
ACCCTATCTCGGTCTATTCTTTTGATTTATAAGGGATTTTGCCGATTTCGGCCTATTGGTTAAAAAATGA
GCTGATTTAACAAAAATTTAACGCGAATTAATTCTGTGGAATGTGTGTCAGTTAGGGTGTGGAAAGTCCC
CAGGCTCCCCAGCAGGCAGAAGTATGCAAAGCATGCATCTCAATTAGTCAGCAACCAGGTGTGGAAAGTC
CCCAGGCTCCCCAGCAGGCAGAAGTATGCAAAGCATGCATCTCAATTAGTCAGCAACCATAGTCCCGCCC
CTAACTCCGCCCATCCCGCCCCTAACTCCGCCCAGTTCCGCCCATTCTCCGCCCCATGGCTGACTAATTT
TTTTTATTTATGCAGAGGCCGAGGCCGCCTCTGCCTCTGAGCTATTCCAGAAGTAGTGAGGAGGCTTTTT
TGGAGGCCTAGGCTTTTGCAAAAAGCTCCCGGGAGCTTGTATATCCATTTTCGGATCTGATCAAGAGACA
GGATGAGGATCGTTTCGCATGATTGAACAAGATGGATTGCACGCAGGTTCTCCGGCCGCTTGGGTGGAGA
GGCTATTCGGCTATGACTGGGCACAACAGACAATCGGCTGCTCTGATGCCGCCGTGTTCCGGCTGTCAGC
GCAGGGGCGCCCGGTTCTTTTTGTCAAGACCGACCTGTCCGGTGCCCTGAATGAACTGCAGGACGAGGCA
GCGCGGCTATCGTGGCTGGCCACGACGGGCGTTCCTTGCGCAGCTGTGCTCGACGTTGTCACTGAAGCGG
GAAGGGACTGGCTGCTATTGGGCGAAGTGCCGGGGCAGGATCTCCTGTCATCTCACCTTGCTCCTGCCGA
GAAAGTATCCATCATGGCTGATGCAATGCGGCGGCTGCATACGCTTGATCCGGCTACCTGCCCATTCGAC
CACCAAGCGAAACATCGCATCGAGCGAGCACGTACTCGGATGGAAGCCGGTCTTGTCGATCAGGATGATC
TGGACGAAGAGCATCAGGGGCTCGCGCCAGCCGAACTGTTCGCCAGGCTCAAGGCGCGCATGCCCGACGG
CGAGGATCTCGTCGTGACCCATGGCGATGCCTGCTTGCCGAATATCATGGTGGAAAATGGCCGCTTTTCT
GGATTCATCGACTGTGGCCGGCTGGGTGTGGCGGACCGCTATCAGGACATAGCGTTGGCTACCCGTGATA
TTGCTGAAGAGCTTGGCGGCGAATGGGCTGACCGCTTCCTCGTGCTTTACGGTATCGCCGCTCCCGATTC
GCAGCGCATCGCCTTCTATCGCCTTCTTGACGAGTTCTTCTGAGCGGGACTCTGGGGTTCGAAATGACCG
ACCAAGCGACGCCCAACCTGCCATCACGAGATTTCGATTCCACCGCCGCCTTCTATGAAAGGTTGGGCTT
CGGAATCGTTTTCCGGGACGCCGGCTGGATGATCCTCCAGCGCGGGGATCTCATGCTGGAGTTCTTCGCC
CACCCCAACTTGTTTATTGCAGCTTATAATGGTTACAAATAAAGCAATAGCATCACAAATTTCACAAATA
AAGCATTTTTTTCACTGCATTCTAGTTGTGGTTTGTCCAAACTCATCAATGTATCTTATCATGTCTGTAT
ACCGTCGACCTCTAGCTAGAGCTTGGCGTAATCATGGTCATAGCTGTTTCCTGTGTGAAATTGTTATCCG
CTCACAATTCCACACAACATACGAGCCGGAAGCATAAAGTGTAAAGCCTGGGGTGCCTAATGAGTGAGCT
AACTCACATTAATTGCGTTGCGCTCACTGCCCGCTTTCCAGTCGGGAAACCTGTCGTGCCAGCTGCATTA
ATGAATCGGCCAACGCGCGGGGAGAGGCGGTTTGCGTATTGGGCGCTCTTCCGCTTCCTCGCTCACTGAC
TCGCTGCGCTCGGTCGTTCGGCTGCGGCGAGCGGTATCAGCTCACTCAAAGGCGGTAATACGGTTATCCA
CAGAATCAGGGGATAACGCAGGAAAGAACATGTGAGCAAAAGGCCAGCAAAAGGCCAGGAACCGTAAAAA
GGCCGCGTTGCTGGCGTTTTTCCATAGGCTCCGCCCCCCTGACGAGCATCACAAAAATCGACGCTCAAGT
CAGAGGTGGCGAAACCCGACAGGACTATAAAGATACCAGGCGTTTCCCCCTGGAAGCTCCCTCGTGCGCT
CTCCTGTTCCGACCCTGCCGCTTACCGGATACCTGTCCGCCTTTCTCCCTTCGGGAAGCGTGGCGCTTTC
TCATAGCTCACGCTGTAGGTATCTCAGTTCGGTGTAGGTCGTTCGCTCCAAGCTGGGCTGTGTGCACGAA
CCCCCCGTTCAGCCCGACCGCTGCGCCTTATCCGGTAACTATCGTCTTGAGTCCAACCCGGTAAGACACG
ACTTATCGCCACTGGCAGCAGCCACTGGTAACAGGATTAGCAGAGCGAGGTATGTAGGCGGTGCTACAGA
GTTCTTGAAGTGGTGGCCTAACTACGGCTACACTAGAAGAACAGTATTTGGTATCTGCGCTCTGCTGAAG
CCAGTTACCTTCGGAAAAAGAGTTGGTAGCTCTTGATCCGGCAAACAAACCACCGCTGGTAGCGGTGGTT
TTTTTGTTTGCAAGCAGCAGATTACGCGCAGAAAAAAAGGATCTCAAGAAGATCCTTTGATCTTTTCTAC
GGGGTCTGACGCTCAGTGGAACGAAAACTCACGTTAAGGGATTTTGGTCATGAGATTATCAAAAAGGATC
TTCACCTAGATCCTTTTAAATTAAAAATGAAGTTTTAAATCAATCTAAAGTATATATGAGTAAACTTGGT
CTGACAGTTACCAATGCTTAATCAGTGAGGCACCTATCTCAGCGATCTGTCTATTTCGTTCATCCATAGT
TGCCTGACTCCCCGTCGTGTAGATAACTACGATACGGGAGGGCTTACCATCTGGCCCCAGTGCTGCAATG
ATACCGCGAGACCCACGCTCACCGGCTCCAGATTTATCAGCAATAAACCAGCCAGCCGGAAGGGCCGAGC
GCAGAAGTGGTCCTGCAACTTTATCCGCCTCCATCCAGTCTATTAATTGTTGCCGGGAAGCTAGAGTAAG
TAGTTCGCCAGTTAATAGTTTGCGCAACGTTGTTGCCATTGCTACAGGCATCGTGGTGTCACGCTCGTCG
TTTGGTATGGCTTCATTCAGCTCCGGTTCCCAACGATCAAGGCGAGTTACATGATCCCCCATGTTGTGCA
AAAAAGCGGTTAGCTCCTTCGGTCCTCCGATCGTTGTCAGAAGTAAGTTGGCCGCAGTGTTATCACTCAT
GGTTATGGCAGCACTGCATAATTCTCTTACTGTCATGCCATCCGTAAGATGCTTTTCTGTGACTGGTGAG
TACTCAACCAAGTCATTCTGAGAATAGTGTATGCGGCGACCGAGTTGCTCTTGCCCGGCGTCAATACGGG
ATAATACCGCGCCACATAGCAGAACTTTAAAAGTGCTCATCATTGGAAAACGTTCTTCGGGGCGAAAACT
CTCAAGGATCTTACCGCTGTTGAGATCCAGTTCGATGTAACCCACTCGTGCACCCAACTGATCTTCAGCA
TCTTTTACTTTCACCAGCGTTTCTGGGTGAGCAAAAACAGGAAGGCAAAATGCCGCAAAAAAGGGAATAA
GGGCGACACGGAAATGTTGAATACTCATACTCTTCCTTTTTCAATATTATTGAAGCATTTATCAGGGTTA
TTGTCTCATGAGCGGATACATATTTGAATGTATTTAGAAAAATAAACAAATAGGGGTTCCGCGCACATTT
CCCCGAAAAGTGCCACCTGACGTC
Features (pLannotate 1.2.2; 23 found; start..end, strand, type, name):
     28..80      -  misc_feature   bom (fragment): basis of mobility region from pBR322
    235..614     +  enhancer       CMV enhancer: human cytomegalovirus immediate early enhancer
    615..818     +  promoter       CMV promoter: human cytomegalovirus (CMV) immediate early promoter
    814..847     +  LTR            5' LTR (truncated) (fragment): truncated 5' long terminal repeat (LTR) from HIV-1
    863..881     +  promoter       T7 promoter: promoter for bacteriophage T7 RNA polymerase
   1193..1209    -  promoter       gapdh promoter (fragment): glyceraldehyde-3-phosphate dehydrogenase promoter from Eggerthella lenta
   3575..4282    +  CDS            mTFP1: mTFP1 is a basic (constitutively fluorescent) cyan fluorescent protein published in 2006, derived from Clavularia sp.. It has low acid sensitivity.
   4403..5119    +  CDS            mVenus: mVenus is a basic (constitutively fluorescent) yellow fluorescent protein published in 2006, derived from Aequorea victoria. It is reported to be a rapidly-maturing monomer with moderate acid sensitivity.
   5135..5677    +  CDS            vcl (fragment): VINC_XENLA - Experimental evidence at transcript level: Swiss-Prot protein existence level 2. Involved in cell adhesion. May be involved in the attachment of the actin-based microfilaments to the plasma membrane. From Xenopus laevis (African clawed frog).
   5718..5942    +  polyA_signal   bGH poly(A) signal: bovine growth hormone polyadenylation signal
   5946..5967    +  promoter       SV40 promoter (fragment): SV40 enhancer and early promoter
   5988..6416    +  rep_origin     f1 ori (sequence partly withheld): f1 bacteriophage origin of replication; arrow indicates direction of (+) strand synthesis
   6430..6759    +  promoter       SV40 promoter: SV40 enhancer and early promoter
   6826..7617    +  CDS            neo: KKA2_KLEPN - Also known as kan, nptII. Experimental evidence at protein level: Swiss-Prot protein existence level 1. Resistance to kanamycin, neomycin, paromomycin, ribostamycin, butirosin and gentamicin B. From Klebsiella pneumoniae.
   7641..7799    +  CDS            ble (fragment): BLE_KLEPN - Experimental evidence at protein level: Swiss-Prot protein existence level 1. Binding protein with a strong affinity to the bleomycin family of antibiotics. Binds to CL990; an antimitotic-antibiotic compound. From Klebsiella pneumoniae.
   7794..7915    +  polyA_signal   SV40 poly(A) signal: SV40 polyadenylation signal
   7988..8004    -  protein_bind   lac operator: The lac repressor binds to the lac operator to inhibit transcription in E. coli. This inhibition can be relieved by adding lactose or isopropyl-β-D-thiogalactopyranoside (IPTG). lac repressor encoded by lacI
   8012..8042    -  promoter       lac promoter: promoter for the E. coli lac operon
   8057..8078    -  protein_bind   CAP binding site: CAP binding activates transcription in the presence of cAMP. E. coli catabolite activator protein
   8091..8183    -  CDS            lacI (fragment): lac repressor; lacI; The lac repressor binds to the lac operator to inhibit transcription in E. coli. This inhibition can be relieved by adding lactose or isopropyl-β-D-thiogalactopyranoside (IPTG).
   8366..8954    -  rep_origin     ori: high-copy-number ColE1/pMB1/pBR322/pUC origin of replication
   9125..9985    -  CDS            AmpR: β-lactamase; bla; confers resistance to ampicillin, carbenicillin, and related antibiotics
   9986..10090   -  promoter       AmpR promoter: bla
