>Addgene plasmid #111828 | VinculinTS-I997A Sequencing Result | analyzer sequence | sequence record 215132
GACGGATCGGGAGATCTCCCGATCCCCTATGGTGCACTCTCAGTACAATCTGCTCTGATGCCGCATAGTT
AAGCCAGTATCTGCTCCCTGCTTGTGTGTTGGAGGTCGCTGAGTAGTGCGCGAGCAAAATTTAAGCTACA
ACAAGGCAAGGCTTGACCGACAATTGCATGAAGAATCTGCTTAGGGTTAGGCGTTTTGCGCTGCTTCGCG
ATGTACGGGCCAGATATACGCGTTGACATTGATTATTGACTAGTTATTAATAGTAATCAATTACGGGGTC
ATTAGTTCATAGCCCATATATGGAGTTCCGCGTTACATAACTTACGGTAAATGGCCCGCCTGGCTGACCG
CCCAACGACCCCCGCCCATTGACGTCAATAATGACGTATGTTCCCATAGTAACGCCAATAGGGACTTTCC
ATTGACGTCAATGGGTGGAGTATTTACGGTAAACTGCCCACTTGGCAGTACATCAAGTGTATCATATGCC
AAGTACGCCCCCTATTGACGTCAATGACGGTAAATGGCCCGCCTGGCATTATGCCCAGTACATGACCTTA
TGGGACTTTCCTACTTGGCAGTACATCTACGTATTAGTCATCGCTATTACCATGGTGATGCGGTTTTGGC
AGTACATCAATGGGCGTGGATAGCGGTTTGACTCACGGGGATTTCCAAGTCTCCACCCCATTGACGTCAA
TGGGAGTTTGTTTTGGCACCAAAATCAACGGGACTTTCCAAAATGTCGTAACAACTCCGCCCCATTGACG
CAAATGGGCGGTAGGCGTGTACGGTGGGAGGTCTATATAAGCAGAGCTCTCTGGCTAACTAGAGAACCCA
CTGCTTACTGGCTTATCGAAATTAATACGACTCACTATAGGGAGACCCAAGCTGGCTAGCGTTTAAACTT
AAGCTTGCCATGCCCGTCTTCCACACGCGCACCATCGAGAGCATCTTGGAGCCCGTGGCTCAGCAGATCT
CCCACCTGGTCATCATGCACGAGGAGGGGGAGGTAGACGGCAAGGCCATCCCGGACCTCACCGCCCCCGT
GTCGGCCGTGCAGGCCGCTGTCAGCAACCTGGTGCGGGTTGGAAAAGAAACTGTGCAGACAACAGAAGAC
CAGATCTTGAAAAGGGATATGCCACCAGCATTCATCAAAGTAGAGAATGCCTGCACCAAGCTCGTTCGAG
CAGCCCAGATGCTGCAAGCAGATCCTTATTCAGTACCAGCTCGTGACTACCTAATTGATGGATCAAGAGG
CATCCTTTCTGGAACATCAGACTTACTTCTGACATTTGATGAAGCGGAGGTCCGTAAAATCATCCGTGTC
TGCAAAGGAATATTGGAATATCTGACTGTGGCAGAAGTAGTAGAGACTATGGAGGATTTGGTGACATATA
CAAAGAATCTAGGGCCAGGAATGACAAAGATGGCGAAAATGATCGATGAGAGACAACAGGAATTAACTCA
TCAGGAACATAGGGTTATGCTGGTGAACTCCATGAATACTGTGAAGGAGCTATTGCCTGTACTTATTTCA
GCTATGAAGATCTTTGTAACCACAAAAAACACTAAAAGCCAGGGAATAGAAGAGGCCTTGAAAAATCGCA
ATTTCACAGTAGAGAAAATGAGTGCTGAGATAAATGAAATAATCCGTGTATTACAACTCACTTCCTGGGA
TGAAGATGCCTGGGCCAGCAAGGACACTGAAGCCATGAAAAGAGCTTTAGCCCTAATAGATTCAAAGATG
AACCAGGCAAAAGGCTGGCTGAGAGATCCAAACGCACCTCCAGGGGATGCTGGTGAGCAAGCAATAAGGC
AGATCCTTGATGAAGCTGGAAAAGCAGGAGAATTGTGTGCAGGCAAAGAACGCAGGGAGATTCTGGGAAC
ATGCAAAACTTTGGGCCAAATGACTGATCAACTTGCTGATCTCCGAGCTAGAGGACAGGGTGCTACACCG
ATGGCAATGCAGAAGGCACAGCAGGTGTCACAAGGCCTGGATTTGCTCACTGCAAAAGTGGAGAATGCAG
CCCGGAAATTGGAGGCCATGACAAACTCTAAGCAGGCTATTGCAAAGAAGATTGATGCTGCTCAGAACTG
GCTTGCGGATCCCAACGGCGGAAGTGAAGGAGAAGAACACATTCGAGGAATTATGTCTGAAGCAAGGAAA
GTTGCAGAATTGTGTGAGGAGCCTAAAGAAAGAGATGATATCCTTCGCTCCTTGGGGGAAATCTCTGCTC
TGACAGCTAAGCTGTCAGATCTGCGACGACATGGGAAAGGCGACTCTCCTGAGGCCCGTGCATTGGCCAA
GCAAATAGCTACATCACTTCAGAACTTACAGTCCAAAACAAACAGAGCTGTAGCAAATACTAGGCCAGTT
AAAGCTGCTGTCCATTTGGAGGGCAAGATTGAGCAAGCCCAGAGGTGGATAGATAATCCTACAGTTGATG
ATCGGGGAGTAGGCCAGGCAGCAATTCGGGGTTTGGTTGCAGAAGGTCGTCGTCTAGCCAATGTCATGAT
GGGACCTTATCGTCAGGACCTGCTTGCCAAATGTGACCGTGTAGACCAGCTGGCTGCTCAGCTTGCTGAC
CTTGCAGCAAGAGGGGAAGGAGAGTCTCCTCAGGCTAGGGCAATTGCTGCTCAGCTTCAGGACTCCCTGA
AGGATCTCAAAGCACGGATGCAAGAAGCAATGACCCAGGAGGTGTCTGATGTTTTCAGTGACACTACAAC
CCCTATTAAGTTGTTAGCAGTAGCAGCCACTGCTCCTTCTGATACTCCCAATAGAGAAGAGGTGTTTGAA
GAAAGAGCAGCAAATTTTGAAAACCATGCTGCTAGACTGGGAGCAACAGCAGAAAAAGCAGCTGCAGTTG
GAACTGCTAATAAAACTACTGTGGAAGGCATTCAGGCAACAGTCAAATCTGCAAGGGAGCTTACACCACA
GGTAGTATCGGCTGCTCGAATCCTCCTGAGAAATCCTGGAAATCAAGCTGCTTATGAGCATTTTGAGACA
ATGAAAAACCAATGGATTGATAATGTAGAAAAGATGACAGGGCTGGTGGATGAGGCCATCGATACCAAGT
CTCTGTTGGATGCATCAGAAGAGGCTATTAAGAAGGATCTTGATAAATGTAAAGTTGCAATGGCCAATAT
GCAACCTCAGATGCTGGTAGCTGGAGCCACCAGCATTGCTAGACGAGCGAACCGCATCCTGCTTGTGGCA
AAACGGGAGGTTGAAAATTCAGAAGACCCTAAATTCAGGGAGGCTGTTAAAGCAGCTTCTGATGAGCTGA
GCAAAACCATATCACCGATGGTAATGGATGCTAAAGCTGTAGCAGGAAATATCTCTGATCCTGGTTTGCA
GAAGAGTTTCTTGGATTCTGGATACAGGATTCTGGGAGCTGTGGCCAAAGTCAGAGAAGCCTTTCAGCCT
CAGGAGCCAGACTTTCCCCCTCCTCCTCCTGACCTAGAGCATCTCCATCTGACTGATGAGCTTGCTCCTC
CAAAACCACCACTTCCAGAAGGTGAGGTTCCCCCACCCAGACCACCACCCCCTGAAGAAAAAGATGAGGT
CGAGATGGTGAGCAAGGGCGAGGAGACCACAATGGGCGTAATCAAGCCCGACATGAAGATCAAGCTGAAG
ATGGAGGGCAACGTGAATGGCCACGCCTTCGTGATCGAGGGCGAGGGCGAGGGCAAGCCCTACGACGGCA
CCAACACCATCAACCTGGAGGTGAAGGAGGGAGCCCCCCTGCCCTTCTCCTACGACATTCTGACCACCGC
GTTCGCCTACGGCAACAGGGCCTTCACCAAGTACCCCGACGACATCCCCAACTACTTCAAGCAGTCCTTC
CCCGAGGGCTACTCTTGGGAGCGCACCATGACCTTCGAGGACAAGGGCATCGTGAAGGTGAAGTCCGACA
TCTCCATGGAGGAGGACTCCTTCATCTACGAGATACACCTCAAGGGCGAGAACTTCCCCCCCAACGGCCC
CGTGATGCAGAAGAAGACCACCGGCTGGGACGCCTCCACCGAGAGGATGTACGTGCGCGACGGCGTGCTG
AAGGGCGACGTCAAGCACAAGCTGCTGCTGGAGGGCGGCGGCCACCACCGCGTTGACTTCAAGACCATCT
ACAGGGCCAAGAAGGCGGTGAAGCTGCCCGACTATCACTTTGTGGACCACCGCATCGAGATCCTGAACCA
CGACAAGGACTACAACAAGGTGACCGTTTACGAGAGCGCCGTGGCCCGCAACTCCACCGACGGCATGGAC
GAGCTGTACAAGGGGCCAGGTGGTGCAGGGCCAGGTGGTGCAGGGCCAGGTGGTGCAGGGCCAGGTGGTG
CAGGGCCCGGTGGTGCAGGTCCAGGTGGTGCAGGTCCAGGTGGTGCAGGTCCAGGTGGTGCTATGGTGAG
CAAGGGCGAGGAGCTGTTCACCGGGGTGGTGCCCATCCTGGTCGAGCTGGACGGCGACGTAAACGGCCAC
AAGTTCAGCGTGTCCGGCGAGGGCGAGGGCGATGCCACCTACGGCAAGCTGACCCTGAAGCTGATCTGCA
CCACCGGCAAGCTGCCCGTGCCCTGGCCCACCCTCGTGACCACCCTGGGCTACGGCCTGCAGTGCTTCGC
CCGCTACCCCGACCACATGAAGCAGCACGACTTCTTCAAGTCCGCCATGCCCGAAGGCTACGTCCAGGAG
CGCACCATCTTCTTCAAGGACGACGGCAACTACAAGACCCGCGCCGAGGTGAAGTTCGAGGGCGACACCC
TGGTGAACCGCATCGAGCTGAAGGGCATCGACTTCAAGGAGGACGGCAACATCCTGGGGCACAAGCTGGA
GTACAACTACAACAGCCACAACGTCTATATCACCGCCGACAAGCAGAAGAACGGCATCAAGGCCAACTTC
AAGATCCGCCACAACATCGAGGACGGCGGCGTGCAGCTCGCCGACCACTACCAGCAGAACACCCCCATCG
GCGACGGCCCCGTGCTGCTGCCCGACAACCACTACCTGAGCTACCAGTCCAAACTGAGCAAAGACCCCAA
CGAGAAGCGCGATCACATGGTCCTGCTGGAGTTCGTGACCGCCGCCGGGATCACTCTCGGCATGGACGAG
CTGTACAAGGCGGCCGCGGAGTTCCCAGAGCAGAAAGCAGGAGAAGCTATTAATCAGCCCATGATGATGG
CTGCTAGGCAGTTGCATGACGAGGCTCGGAAATGGTCTAGCAAGGGTAACGACATCATTGCTGCTGCTAA
ACGAATGGCGCTGCTCATGGCTGAGATGTCACGCCTGGTGCGAGGAGGCAGCGGAAACAAGCGTGCCCTC
ATCCAGTGTGCAAAAGATATTGCTAAGGCATCGGATGAAGTCACTCGATTGGCCAAAGAGGTGGCCAAGC
AATGTACTGATAAACGCATTAGAACAAACCTCTTACAGGTCTGTGAGCGAATCCCAACCATCAGCACGCA
GCTCAAAGCTCTTTCCACAGTGAAAGCTACCATGCTGGGCAGGACTAACATCAGCGATGAAGAATCAGAA
CAGGCAACTGAGATGTTGGTTCATAACGCCCAGAACCTCATGCAGTCTGTGAAGGAAACTGTGAGAGAAG
CTGAAGCAGCATCCATTAAGATAAGAACAGATGCCGGATTCACTCTGCGCTGGGTCAGAAAGACCCCATG
GTATCAGTAATCTAGAGGGCCCGTTTAAACCCGCTGATCAGCCTCGACTGTGCCTTCTAGTTGCCAGCCA
TCTGTTGTTTGCCCCTCCCCCGTGCCTTCCTTGACCCTGGAAGGTGCCACTCCCACTGTCCTTTCCTAAT
AAAATGAGGAAATTGCATCGCATTGTCTGAGTAGGTGTCATTCTATTCTGGGGGGTGGGGTGGGGCAGGA
CAGCAAGGGGGAGGATTGGGAAGACAATAGCAGGCATGCTGGGGATGCGGTGGGCTCTATGGCTTCTGAG
GCGGAAAGAACCAGCTGGGGCTCTAGGGGGTATCCCC
[124 nt withheld, positions 5988-6111]
C
[91 nt withheld, positions 6113-6203]
A
[49 nt withheld, positions 6205-6253]
CCTTTGACGTTGGAGTCCACGTTCTTT
[37 nt withheld, positions 6281-6317]
ACCCTATCTCGGTCTATTCTTTTGATTTATAAGGGATTTTGCCGATTTCGGCCTATTGGTTAAAAAATGA
GCTGATTTAACAAAAATTTAACGCGAATTAATTCTGTGGAATGTGTGTCAGTTAGGGTGTGGAAAGTCCC
CAGGCTCCCCAGCAGGCAGAAGTATGCAAAGCATGCATCTCAATTAGTCAGCAACCATAGTCCCGCCCCT
AACTCCGCCCATCCCGCCCCTAACTCCGCCCAGTTCCGCCCATTCTCCGCCCCATGGCTGACTAATTTTT
TTTATTTATGCAGAGGCCGAGGCCGCCTCTGCCTCTGAGCTATTCCAGAAGTAGTGAGGAGGCTTTTTTG
GAGGCCTAGGCTTTTGCAAAAAGCTCCCGGGAGCTTGTATATCCATTTTCGGATCTGATCAAGAGACAGG
ATGAGGATCGTTTCGCATGATTGAACAAGATGGATTGCACGCAGGTTCTCCGGCCGCTTGGGTGGAGAGG
CTATTCGGCTATGACTGGGCACAACAGACAATCGGCTGCTCTGATGCCGCCGTGTTCCGGCTGTCAGCGC
AGGGGCGCCCGGTTCTTTTTGTCAAGACCGACCTGTCCGGTGCCCTGAATGAACTGCAGGACGAGGCAGC
GCGGCTATCGTGGCTGGCCACGACGGGCGTTCCTTGCGCAGCTGTGCTCGACGTTGTCACTGAAGCGGGA
AGGGACTGGCTGCTATTGGGCGAAGTGCCGGGGCAGGATCTCCTGTCATCTCACCTTGCTCCTGCCGAGA
AAGTATCCATCATGGCTGATGCAATGCGGCGGCTGCATACGCTTGATCCGGCTACCTGCCCATTCGACCA
CCAAGCGAAACATCGCATCGAGCGAGCACGTACTCGGATGGAAGCCGGTCTTGTCGATCAGGATGATCTG
GACGAAGAGCATCAGGGGCTCGCGCCAGCCGAACTGTTCGCCAGGCTCAAGGCGCGCATGCCCGACGGCG
AGGATCTCGTCGTGACCCATGGCGATGCCTGCTTGCCGAATATCATGGTGGAAAATGGCCGCTTTTCTGG
ATTCATCGACTGTGGCCGGCTGGGTGTGGCGGACCGCTATCAGGACATAGCGTTGGCTACCCGTGATATT
GCTGAAGAGCTTGGCGGCGAATGGGCTGACCGCTTCCTCGTGCTTTACGGTATCGCCGCTCCCGATTCGC
AGCGCATCGCCTTCTATCGCCTTCTTGACGAGTTCTTCTGAGCGGGACTCTGGGGTTCGAAATGACCGAC
CAAGCGACGCCCAACCTGCCATCACGAGATTTCGATTCCACCGCCGCCTTCTATGAAAGGTTGGGCTTCG
GAATCGTTTTCCGGGACGCCGGCTGGATGATCCTCCAGCGCGGGGATCTCATGCTGGAGTTCTTCGCCCA
CCCCAACTTGTTTATTGCAGCTTATAATGGTTACAAATAAAGCAATAGCATCACAAATTTCACAAATAAA
GCATTTTTTTCACTGCATTCTAGTTGTGGTTTGTCCAAACTCATCAATGTATCTTATCATGTCTGTATAC
CGTCGACCTCTAGCTAGAGCTTGGCGTAATCATGGTCATAGCTGTTTCCTGTGTGAAATTGTTATCCGCT
CACAATTCCACACAACATACGAGCCGGAAGCATAAAGTGTAAAGCCTGGGGTGCCTAATGAGTGAGCTAA
CTCACATTAATTGCGTTGCGCTCACTGCCCGCTTTCCAGTCGGGAAACCTGTCGTGCCAGCTGCATTAAT
GAATCGGCCAACGCGCGGGGAGAGGCGGTTTGCGTATTGGGCGCTCTTCCGCTTCCTCGCTCACTGACTC
GCTGCGCTCGGTCGTTCGGCTGCGGCGAGCGGTATCAGCTCACTCAAAGGCGGTAATACGGTTATCCACA
GAATCAGGGGATAACGCAGGAAAGAACATGTGAGCAAAAGGCCAGCAAAAGGCCAGGAACCGTAAAAAGG
CCGCGTTGCTGGCGTTTTTCCATAGGCTCCGCCCCCCTGACGAGCATCACAAAAATCGACGCTCAAGTCA
GAGGTGGCGAAACCCGACAGGACTATAAAGATACCAGGCGTTTCCCCCTGGAAGCTCCCTCGTGCGCTCT
CCTGTTCCGACCCTGCCGCTTACCGGATACCTGTCCGCCTTTCTCCCTTCGGGAAGCGTGGCGCTTTCTC
ATAGCTCACGCTGTAGGTATCTCAGTTCGGTGTAGGTCGTTCGCTCCAAGCTGGGCTGTGTGCACGAACC
CCCCGTTCAGCCCGACCGCTGCGCCTTATCCGGTAACTATCGTCTTGAGTCCAACCCGGTAAGACACGAC
TTATCGCCACTGGCAGCAGCCACTGGTAACAGGATTAGCAGAGCGAGGTATGTAGGCGGTGCTACAGAGT
TCTTGAAGTGGTGGCCTAACTACGGCTACACTAGAAGAACAGTATTTGGTATCTGCGCTCTGCTGAAGCC
AGTTACCTTCGGAAAAAGAGTTGGTAGCTCTTGATCCGGCAAACAAACCACCGCTGGTAGCGGTGGTTTT
TTTGTTTGCAAGCAGCAGATTACGCGCAGAAAAAAAGGATCTCAAGAAGATCCTTTGATCTTTTCTACGG
GGTCTGACGCTCAGTGGAACGAAAACTCACGTTAAGGGATTTTGGTCATGAGATTATCAAAAAGGATCTT
CACCTAGATCCTTTTAAATTAAAAATGAAGTTTTAAATCAATCTAAAGTATATATGAGTAAACTTGGTCT
GACAGTTACCAATGCTTAATCAGTGAGGCACCTATCTCAGCGATCTGTCTATTTCGTTCATCCATAGTTG
CCTGACTCCCCGTCGTGTAGATAACTACGATACGGGAGGGCTTACCATCTGGCCCCAGTGCTGCAATGAT
ACCGCGAGACCCACGCTCACCGGCTCCAGATTTATCAGCAATAAACCAGCCAGCCGGAAGGGCCGAGCGC
AGAAGTGGTCCTGCAACTTTATCCGCCTCCATCCAGTCTATTAATTGTTGCCGGGAAGCTAGAGTAAGTA
GTTCGCCAGTTAATAGTTTGCGCAACGTTGTTGCCATTGCTACAGGCATCGTGGTGTCACGCTCGTCGTT
TGGTATGGCTTCATTCAGCTCCGGTTCCCAACGATCAAGGCGAGTTACATGATCCCCCATGTTGTGCAAA
AAAGCGGTTAGCTCCTTCGGTCCTCCGATCGTTGTCAGAAGTAAGTTGGCCGCAGTGTTATCACTCATGG
TTATGGCAGCACTGCATAATTCTCTTACTGTCATGCCATCCGTAAGATGCTTTTCTGTGACTGGTGAGTA
CTCAACCAAGTCATTCTGAGAATAGTGTATGCGGCGACCGAGTTGCTCTTGCCCGGCGTCAATACGGGAT
AATACCGCGCCACATAGCAGAACTTTAAAAGTGCTCATCATTGGAAAACGTTCTTCGGGGCGAAAACTCT
CAAGGATCTTACCGCTGTTGAGATCCAGTTCGATGTAACCCACTCGTGCACCCAACTGATCTTCAGCATC
TTTTACTTTCACCAGCGTTTCTGGGTGAGCAAAAACAGGAAGGCAAAATGCCGCAAAAAAGGGAATAAGG
GCGACACGGAAATGTTGAATACTCATACTCTTCCTTTTTCAATATTATTGAAGCATTTATCAGGGTTATT
GTCTCATGAGCGGATACATATTTGAATGTATTTAGAAAAATAAACAAATAGGGGTTCCGCGCACATTTCC
CCGAAAAGTGCCACCTGACGTC
Features (pLannotate 1.2.2; 23 found; start..end, strand, type, name):
     28..80      -  misc_feature   bom (fragment): basis of mobility region from pBR322
    235..614     +  enhancer       CMV enhancer: human cytomegalovirus immediate early enhancer
    615..818     +  promoter       CMV promoter: human cytomegalovirus (CMV) immediate early promoter
    814..847     +  LTR            5' LTR (truncated) (fragment): truncated 5' long terminal repeat (LTR) from HIV-1
    863..881     +  promoter       T7 promoter: promoter for bacteriophage T7 RNA polymerase
   1193..1209    -  promoter       gapdh promoter (fragment): glyceraldehyde-3-phosphate dehydrogenase promoter from Eggerthella lenta
   3575..4282    +  CDS            mTFP1: mTFP1 is a basic (constitutively fluorescent) cyan fluorescent protein published in 2006, derived from Clavularia sp.. It has low acid sensitivity.
   4403..5119    +  CDS            mVenus: mVenus is a basic (constitutively fluorescent) yellow fluorescent protein published in 2006, derived from Aequorea victoria. It is reported to be a rapidly-maturing monomer with moderate acid sensitivity.
   5135..5677    +  CDS            vcl (fragment): VINC_XENLA - Experimental evidence at transcript level: Swiss-Prot protein existence level 2. Involved in cell adhesion. May be involved in the attachment of the actin-based microfilaments to the plasma membrane. From Xenopus laevis (African clawed frog).
   5718..5942    +  polyA_signal   bGH poly(A) signal: bovine growth hormone polyadenylation signal
   5946..5967    +  promoter       SV40 promoter (fragment): SV40 enhancer and early promoter
   5988..6416    +  rep_origin     f1 ori (sequence partly withheld): f1 bacteriophage origin of replication; arrow indicates direction of (+) strand synthesis
   6469..6679    +  promoter       SV40 promoter: SV40 early promoter
   6754..7545    +  CDS            neo: KKA2_KLEPN - Also known as kan, nptII. Experimental evidence at protein level: Swiss-Prot protein existence level 1. Resistance to kanamycin, neomycin, paromomycin, ribostamycin, butirosin and gentamicin B. From Klebsiella pneumoniae.
   7569..7727    +  CDS            ble (fragment): BLE_KLEPN - Experimental evidence at protein level: Swiss-Prot protein existence level 1. Binding protein with a strong affinity to the bleomycin family of antibiotics. Binds to CL990; an antimitotic-antibiotic compound. From Klebsiella pneumoniae.
   7722..7843    +  polyA_signal   SV40 poly(A) signal: SV40 polyadenylation signal
   7916..7932    -  protein_bind   lac operator: The lac repressor binds to the lac operator to inhibit transcription in E. coli. This inhibition can be relieved by adding lactose or isopropyl-β-D-thiogalactopyranoside (IPTG). lac repressor encoded by lacI
   7940..7970    -  promoter       lac promoter: promoter for the E. coli lac operon
   7985..8006    -  protein_bind   CAP binding site: CAP binding activates transcription in the presence of cAMP. E. coli catabolite activator protein
   8019..8111    -  CDS            lacI (fragment): lac repressor; lacI; The lac repressor binds to the lac operator to inhibit transcription in E. coli. This inhibition can be relieved by adding lactose or isopropyl-β-D-thiogalactopyranoside (IPTG).
   8294..8882    -  rep_origin     ori: high-copy-number ColE1/pMB1/pBR322/pUC origin of replication
   9053..9913    -  CDS            AmpR: β-lactamase; bla; confers resistance to ampicillin, carbenicillin, and related antibiotics
   9914..10018   -  promoter       AmpR promoter: bla
