[The description below was written by a language model from this plasmid's Addgene catalogue record and pLannotate feature annotations shown in this document.]
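Description:
VinculinTS-I997A is a mammalian expression plasmid of about 10.1 kb built on the pcDNA3.1(+) backbone. It carries a chicken (G. gallus) vinculin tension sensor with an isoleucine-to-alanine substitution at residue 997, a mutation recorded as affecting vinculin's ability to bind actin. The roughly 4.8 kb insert sits between HindIII and XbaI sites, downstream of the CMV immediate-early enhancer/promoter and a T7 promoter, and is terminated by the bovine growth hormone polyadenylation signal. In bacteria the plasmid is maintained at high copy from a ColE1/pUC-type origin with ampicillin selection through β-lactamase, and an f1 origin is also present. An SV40 promoter-driven neomycin phosphotransferase cassette with an SV40 poly(A) signal allows G418 selection of stably transfected mammalian cells.

Both the depositor and the sequencing-derived feature tables show the same arrangement within the open reading frame. The cyan fluorescent protein mTFP1 is followed after a short unannotated gap by the yellow fluorescent protein mVenus, and then by a C-terminal vinculin segment that the annotation tool matched to the Xenopus homologue, although the catalogue lists chicken. The long unannotated stretch upstream of mTFP1 presumably encodes the N-terminal part of vinculin, so the two-fluorophore module lies internally within the protein. mTFP1 and mVenus form a FRET donor/acceptor pair, so tension across vinculin that separates them should lower FRET efficiency and give an optical readout of molecular load. The record does not describe the linker between the fluorophores. The I997A variant lets users examine how impaired actin engagement alters vinculin loading and behaviour, and the associated work concerns focal adhesion dynamics and directed cell migration. A few short annotated fragments (HIV-1 LTR, gapdh promoter, ble) are likely spurious matches.
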