Addgene plasmid #111828: VinculinTS-I997A
Purpose: Vinculin tension sensor with point mutation affecting ability to bind actin
Depositing lab: Brenton Hoffman. Depositing organization: Duke University. Publication: Vinculin Force-Sensitive Dynamics at Focal Adhesions Enable Effective Directed Cell Migration. Rothenberg KE, Scott DW, Christoforou N, Hoffman BD. Biophys J. 2018 Apr 10;114(7):1680-1694. doi: 10.1016/j.bpj.2018.02.019. PubMed 29642037.
Backbone
  Vector backbone: pcDNA3.1(+)
  Backbone manufacturer: Invitrogen
  Backbone size w/o insert (bp): 5360
  Total vector size (bp): 10118
  Vector type: Mammalian Expression
Growth in bacteria
  Bacterial resistance: Ampicillin, 100 μg/mL
  Growth temperature: 37°C
  Growth strain: DH5alpha
  Copy number: High Copy
Gene/Insert
  Gene/Insert name: VinculinTS (I997A)
  Species: G. gallus (chicken)
  Insert size (bp): 4758
  Mutation: changed isoleucine 997 to alanine
  Promoter: CMV
  Cloning method: Restriction Enzyme; 5′ cloning site HindIII (not destroyed); 3′ cloning site XbaI (not destroyed)
  Sequencing primers: 5′ CMV Forward; 3′ BGH Reverse
Resource information
  A portion of this plasmid was derived from a plasmid made by: Sharon Campbell (Template DNA: pET15b GgVcl 884-1066 ΔAB)
Terms and licenses: Academic/Nonprofit Terms; Industry Terms: Not Available to Industry
How to cite: VinculinTS-I997A was a gift from Brenton Hoffman (Addgene plasmid # 111828 ; http://n2t.net/addgene:111828 ; RRID:Addgene_111828)
